Addgene plasmid #246448: pEV745
Purpose: The plasmid comprises an indicible transcriptional unit encoding Gal4-VPR
Depositing lab: Ron Weiss. Depositing organization: Massachusetts Institute of Technology. Publication: Customizable gene sensing and response without altering endogenous coding sequences. Caliendo F, Vitu E, Wang J, Kuo SH, Sandt H, Enghuus CN, Tordoff J, Estrada N, Collins JJ, Weiss R. Nat Chem Biol. 2024 Sep 12. doi: 10.1038/s41589-024-01733-y. PubMed 39266721.
Backbone
  Vector backbone: S[1-2]
  Vector type: Synthetic Biology
Growth in bacteria
  Bacterial resistance: Ampicillin, 100 μg/mL
  Growth temperature: 37°C
  Growth strain: DH5alpha
  Copy number: High Copy
Gene/Insert
  Gene/Insert name: Gal4-VPR (alt name: [2xgRNA1-BS]miniYB_TATA-[Kozak-2]-Gal4-VPR)
  Species: Synthetic
  Mutation: Mutated Kozak sequence
  Promoter: miniYB
  Cloning method: Golden Gate
Terms and licenses: Academic/Nonprofit Terms; Industry Terms: Not Available to Industry
How to cite: pEV745 was a gift from Ron Weiss (Addgene plasmid # 246448 ; http://n2t.net/addgene:246448 ; RRID:Addgene_246448)
