[The description below was written by a language model from this plasmid's Addgene catalogue record and pLannotate feature annotations shown in this document.]
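Description:
pEV745 is a 5.2 kb synthetic biology plasmid built by Golden Gate assembly in a backbone recorded as S[1-2]. It carries a single inducible transcriptional unit encoding the synthetic activator Gal4-VPR. It is propagated in E. coli from a high-copy ColE1/pUC-type origin and selected with ampicillin through the bla (AmpR) gene and its native promoter. No mammalian selection marker or viral element is annotated. A very short match to the AAVS1 left homology arm appears in the feature table, but at about 25 nt it is more likely an incidental or linker-level match than a functional targeting arm.

According to the insert's alternative name, the payload begins with two binding sites for a guide RNA (gRNA1) placed upstream of the miniYB minimal TATA promoter, which the annotation detects only as a minimal-promoter fragment with low basal activity. This layout implies that expression stays low until a gRNA-directed activator, presumably dCas9-based, is recruited to those sites, although the record does not name the inducer. A deliberately mutated Kozak sequence ("Kozak-2") precedes the coding region, presumably to tune translation initiation. The open reading frame fuses the yeast GAL4 DNA-binding domain to the tripartite VPR activation module, seen in the table as a VP16-repeat fragment, the RELA/p65 activation region and the Epstein-Barr virus Rta activation domain. A residual attB1-like sequence lies between the two parts. The unit ends in a bovine growth hormone polyadenylation signal.

Once expressed, Gal4-VPR would drive promoters carrying GAL4 UAS sites, so the plasmid serves as an intermediate amplifier or relay stage in mammalian gene circuits. This fits the associated work on customizable sensing of, and response to, endogenous gene activity.
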