Features (pLannotate 1.2.2; 11 found; start..end, strand, type, name):
     95..955     -  CDS            AmpR: β-lactamase; bla; confers resistance to ampicillin, carbenicillin, and related antibiotics
    956..1060    -  promoter       AmpR promoter: bla
   1734..1759    +  misc_feature   HA-L (fragment): left homology arm from the adeno-associated virus integration site (AAVS1) within intron 1 of the human PPP1R12C gene
   1812..1828    +  promoter       minP (fragment): minimal TATA-box promoter with low basal activity
   1892..2331    +  CDS            GAL4 DNA binding domain (fragment): DNA binding domain of the GAL4 transcriptional activator; Saccharomyces cerevisiae GAL4 (truncated)
   2404..2428    +  protein_bind   attB1: mutant version of attB; recombination site for the Gateway® BP reaction BP Clonase™
   2578..2594    +  CDS            VP96 (fragment): 6 tandem repeats of the minimal activation domain of herpes simplex virus VP16 (Cheng et al., 2013)
   2659..3438    +  CDS            RELA (fragment): TF65_HUMAN - Also known as NFKB3. Experimental evidence at protein level: Swiss-Prot protein existence level 1. NF-kappa-B is a pleiotropic transcription factor present in almost all cell types and is the endpoint of a series of signal transduction events that are initiated by a vast array of stimuli related to many biological processes such as inflammation, immunity, differentiation, cell growth, tumorigenesis and apoptosis. NF-kappa-B is a homo- or heterodimeric complex formed by the Rel-like domain- containing proteins RELA/p65, RELB, NFKB1/p105, NFKB1/p50, REL and NFKB2/p52. The heterodime
   3457..4026    +  CDS            Rta AD: transcriptional activation domain from the human herpesvirus 4 (Epstein-Barr virus) replication and transcription activator Rta/BRLF1 (Hardwick et al., 1992; Chavez et al., 2015)
   4067..4291    +  polyA_signal   bGH poly(A) signal: bovine growth hormone polyadenylation signal
   4553..5141    -  rep_origin     ori: high-copy-number ColE1/pMB1/pBR322/pUC origin of replication
>Addgene plasmid #246448 | pEV745 | addgene full sequence | sequence record 491311 | Addgene NGS Result
GATTATCAAAAAGGATCTTCACCTAGATCCTTTTAAATTAAAAATGAAGTTTTAAATCAATCTAAAGTAT
ATATGAGTAAACTTGGTCTGACAGTTACCAATGCTTAATCAGTGAGGCACCTATCTCAGCGATCTGTCTA
TTTCGTTCATCCATAGTTGCCTGACTCCCCGTCGTGTAGATAACTACGATACGGGAGGGCTTACCATCTG
GCCCCAGTGCTGCAATGATACCGCGAGAACCACGCTCACCGGCTCCAGATTTATCAGCAATAAACCAGCC
AGCCGGAAGGGCCGAGCGCAGAAGTGGTCCTGCAACTTTATCCGCCTCCATCCAGTCTATTAATTGTTGC
CGGGAAGCTAGAGTAAGTAGTTCGCCAGTTAATAGTTTGCGCAACGTTGTTGCCATTGCTACAGGCATCG
TGGTGTCACGCTCGTCGTTTGGTATGGCTTCATTCAGCTCCGGTTCCCAACGATCAAGGCGAGTTACATG
ATCCCCCATGTTGTGCAAAAAAGCGGTTAGCTCCTTCGGTCCTCCGATCGTTGTCAGAAGTAAGTTGGCC
GCAGTGTTATCACTCATGGTTATGGCAGCACTGCATAATTCTCTTACTGTCATGCCATCCGTAAGATGCT
TTTCTGTGACTGGTGAGTACTCAACCAAGTCATTCTGAGAATAGTGTATGCGGCGACCGAGTTGCTCTTG
CCCGGCGTCAATACGGGATAATACCGCGCCACATAGCAGAACTTTAAAAGTGCTCATCATTGGAAAACGT
TCTTCGGGGCGAAAACTCTCAAGGATCTTACCGCTGTTGAGATCCAGTTCGATGTAACCCACTCGTGCAC
CCAACTGATCTTCAGCATCTTTTACTTTCACCAGCGTTTCTGGGTGAGCAAAAACAGGAAGGCAAAATGC
CGCAAAAAAGGGAATAAGGGCGACACGGAAATGTTGAATACTCATACTCTTCCTTTTTCAATATTATTGA
AGCATTTATCAAGGTTATTGTCTCATGAGCGGATACATATTTGAATGTATTTAGAAAAATAAACAAATAG
GGGTTCCGCGCACGAATTGGCCAGCGCTGCATTACCCTGTTATCCCTAACCGGTTTACCGAGCTCTTATT
GGTTTTCAAACTTCATTGACTGTGCCGCTCTTCAACCGGAGTTCTGCAATTCATGTGATCTGCGCCTGGG
AGCTCACGGGGACAGCCCCCCCCCAAAGCCCCCAGGGATGTAATTACGTCCCTCCCCCGCTAGGGGGCAG
CAGCGAGCCGCCCGGGGCTCCGCTCCGGTCCGGCGCTCCCCCCGCATCCCCGAGCCGGCAGCGTGCGGGG
ACAGCCCGGGCACGGGGAAGGTGGCACGGGATCGCTTTCCTCTGAACGCTTCTCGCTGCTCTTTGAGCCT
GCAGACACCTGGGGGGATACGGGGAAAAAGCTAGGCTGAAAGAGGATCTTAGAATGACACGCGCCTGGGA
GCTCACGGGGACAGCCCCCCCCCAAAGCCCCCAGGGATGTAATTACGTCCCTCCCCCGCTAGGGGGCAGC
AGCGAGCCGCCCGGGGCTCCGCTCCGGTCCGGCGCTCCCCCCGCATCCCCGAGCCGGCAGCGTGCGGGGA
CAGCCCGGGCACGGGGAAGGTGGCACGGGATCGCTTTCCTCTGAACGCTTCTCGCTGCTCTTTGAGCCTG
CAGACACCTGGGGGGATACGGGGAAAAAGCTGGATCATAACTCGACGTGCATACTGTCCCCTCCACCCCA
CAGTGGGGCATAGCGCCGGCCGCGCCGTCCCCTCCACCCCACAGTGGGGCACCATATGCTCTAGAGGGTA
TATAATGGGGGCCAAATGCTAGTCTACTACCAGAGCTCATCGCTAGCGCTACCGGTCAGGTGCCCTTATG
GTGAAGCTACTGTCCTCTATCGAACAAGCATGCGATATTTGCCGACTTAAAAAGCTCAAGTGCTCCAAAG
AAAAACCGAAGTGCGCCAAGTGTCTGAAGAACAACTGGGAGTGTCGCTACTCTCCCAAAACCAAAAGGTC
CCCGCTGACTAGGGCACATCTGACAGAAGTGGAATCAAGGCTAGAAAGACTGGAACAGCTATTTCTACTG
ATTTTTCCTCGAGAGGACCTTGACATGATTTTGAAAATGGATTCTTTACAGGATATAAAAGCATTGTTAA
CAGGATTATTTGTACAAGATAATGTGAATAAAGATGCCGTCACAGATAGATTGGCTTCAGTGGAGACTGA
TATGCCTCTAACATTGAGACAGCATAGAATAAGTGCGACATCATCATCGGAAGAGAGTAGTAACAAAGGT
CAAAGACAGTTGACTGTATCGATGGGCCCCAAGAAGAAGAGGAAGGTGGGATCTGGCTCGCCAGGGATCC
GTCGACTTGACGCGTTGATATCAACAAGTTTGTACAAAAAAGCAGGCTACAAAGAGGCCAGCGGTTCCGG
ACGGGCTGACGCATTGGACGATTTTGATCTGGATATGCTGGGAAGTGACGCCCTCGATGATTTTGACCTT
GACATGCTTGGTTCGGATGCCCTTGATGACTTTGACCTCGACATGCTCGGCAGTGACGCCCTTGATGATT
TCGACCTGGACATGCTGATTAACTCTAGAAGTTCCGGATCTCCGAAAAAGAAACGCAAAGTTGGTAGCCA
GTACCTGCCCGACACCGACGACCGGCACCGGATCGAGGAAAAGCGGAAGCGGACCTACGAGACATTCAAG
AGCATCATGAAGAAGTCCCCCTTCAGCGGCCCCACCGACCCTAGACCTCCACCTAGAAGAATCGCCGTGC
CCAGCAGATCCAGCGCCAGCGTGCCAAAACCTGCCCCCCAGCCTTACCCCTTCACCAGCAGCCTGAGCAC
CATCAACTACGACGAGTTCCCTACCATGGTGTTCCCCAGCGGCCAGATCTCTCAGGCCTCTGCTCTGGCT
CCAGCCCCTCCTCAGGTGCTGCCTCAGGCTCCTGCTCCTGCACCAGCTCCAGCCATGGTGTCTGCACTGG
CTCAGGCACCAGCACCCGTGCCTGTGCTGGCTCCTGGACCTCCACAGGCTGTGGCTCCACCAGCCCCTAA
ACCTACACAGGCCGGCGAGGGCACACTGTCTGAAGCTCTGCTGCAGCTGCAGTTCGACGACGAGGATCTG
GGAGCCCTGCTGGGAAACAGCACCGATCCTGCCGTGTTCACCGACCTGGCCAGCGTGGACAACAGCGAGT
TCCAGCAGCTGCTGAACCAGGGCATCCCTGTGGCCCCTCACACCACCGAGCCCATGCTGATGGAATACCC
CGAGGCCATCACCCGGCTCGTGACAGGCGCTCAGAGGCCTCCTGATCCAGCTCCTGCCCCTCTGGGAGCA
CCAGGCCTGCCTAATGGACTGCTGTCTGGCGACGAGGACTTCAGCTCTATCGCCGATATGGATTTCTCAG
CCTTGCTGGGCTCTGGCAGCGGCAGCCGGGATTCCAGGGAAGGGATGTTTTTGCCGAAGCCTGAGGCCGG
CTCCGCTATTAGTGACGTGTTTGAGGGCCGCGAGGTGTGCCAGCCAAAACGAATCCGGCCATTTCATCCT
CCAGGAAGTCCATGGGCCAACCGCCCACTCCCCGCCAGCCTCGCACCAACACCAACCGGTCCAGTACATG
AGCCAGTCGGGTCACTGACCCCGGCACCAGTCCCTCAGCCACTGGATCCAGCGCCCGCAGTGACTCCCGA
GGCCAGTCACCTGTTGGAGGATCCCGATGAAGAGACGAGCCAGGCTGTCAAAGCCCTTCGGGAGATGGCC
GATACTGTGATTCCCCAGAAGGAAGAGGCTGCAATCTGTGGCCAAATGGACCTTTCCCATCCGCCCCCAA
GGGGCCATCTGGATGAGCTGACAACCACACTTGAGTCCATGACCGAGGATCTGAACCTGGACTCACCCCT
GACCCCGGAATTGAACGAGATTCTGGATACCTTCCTGAACGACGAGTGCCTCTTGCATGCCATGCATATC
AGCACAGGACTGTCCATCTTCGACACATCTCTGTTTTGAGCTTCCACTGGATTGTACAATTACCAACCAG
CCTCGACTGTGCCTTCTAGTTGCCAGCCATCTGTTGTTTGCCCCTCCCCCGTGCCTTCCTTGACCCTGGA
AGGTGCCACTCCCACTGTCCTTTCCTAATAAAATGAGGAAATTGCATCGCATTGTCTGAGTAGGTGTCAT
TCTATTCTGGGGGGTGGGGTGGGGCAGGACAGCAAGGGGGAGGATTGGGAAGACAATAGCAGGCATGCTG
GGGATGCGGTGGGCTCTATGGCGCTCGCTGAAGAGCGGTGCGTTTTTATGCTTGTAGTATTGTATAATGT
TTTTAAGATCCTTAATTAATAGGGATAACAGGGTAATATCTTGCCCTGCACGAATACCAGCGACCCCTTG
CCCAAATACTTGCCGTGGGCCTCGGCCTGAGAGCCAAAACACTTGATGCGGAAGAAGTCGGTGCGCTCCT
GCTTGTCGCCGGCATCGTTGCGCCACATCTAGGATCTGCCAGGAACCGTAAAAAGGCCGCGTTGCTGGCG
TTTTTCCATAGGCTCCGCCCCCCTGACGAGCATCACAAAAATCGACGCTCAAGTCAGAGGTGGCGAAACC
CGACAGGACTATAAAGATACCAGGCGTTTCCCCCTGGAAGCTCCCTCGTGCGCTCTCCTGTTCCGACCCT
GCCGCTTACCGGATACCTGTCCGCCTTTCTCCCTTCGGGAAGCGTGGCGCTTTCTCATAGCTCACGCTGT
AGGTATCTCAGTTCGGTGTAGGTCGTTCGCTCCAAGCTGGGCTGTGTGCACGAACCCCCCGTTCAGCCCG
ACCGCTGCGCCTTATCCGGTAACTATCGTCTTGAGTCCAACCCGGTAAGACACGACTTATCGCCACTGGC
AGCAGCCACTGGTAACAGGATTAGCAGAGCGAGGTATGTAGGCGGTGCTACAGAGTTCTTGAAGTGGTGG
CCTAACTACGGCTACACTAGAAGAACAGTATTTGGTATCTGCGCTCTGCTGAAGCCAGTTACCTTCGGAA
AAAGAGTTGGTAGCTCTTGATCCGGCAAACAAACCACCGCTGGTAGCGGTGGTTTTTTTGTTTGCAAGCA
GCAGATTACGCGCAGAAAAAAAGGATCTCAAGAAGATCCTTTGATCTTTTCTACGGGGTCTGACGCTCAG
TGGAACGAAAACTCACGTTAAGGGATTTTGGTCATGA
